>Addgene plasmid #141115 | pmiR-report-MYB-mut | addgene full sequence | sequence record 319146 | Addgene NGS Result
AAAGGGAGGAGAAGCATGAATTCAAGGTACCAGATCTTAGTTATTAATAGTAATCAATTACGGGGTCATT
AGTTCATAGCCCATATATGGAGTTCCGCGTTACATAACTTACGGTAAATGGCCCGCCTGGCTGACCGCCC
AACGACCCCCGCCCATTGACGTCAATAATGACGTATGTTCCCATAGTAACGCCAATAGGGACTTTCCATT
GACGTCAATGGGTGGAGTATTTACGGTAAACTGCCCACTTGGCAGTACATCAAGTGTATCATATGCCAAG
TACGCCCCCTATTGACGTCAATGACGGTAAATGGCCCGCCTGGCATTATGCCCAGTACATGACCTTATGG
GACTTTCCTACTTGGCAGTACATCTACGTATTAGTCATCGCTATTACCATGGTGATGCGGTTTTGGCAGT
ACATCAATGGGCGTGGATAGCGGTTTGACTCACGGGGATTTCCAAGTCTCCACCCCATTGACGTCAATGG
GAGTTTGTTTTGGCACCAAAATCAACGGGACTTTCCAAAATGTCGTAACAACTCCGCCCCATTGACGCAA
ATGGGCGGTAGGCGTGTACGGTGGGAGGTCTATATAAGCAGAGCTGGTTTAGTGAACCGTGGATCCACCA
TGGAAGACGCCAAAAACATAAAGAAAGGCCCGGCGCCATTCTATCCTCTAGAGGATGGAACCGCTGGAGA
GCAACTGCATAAGGCTATGAAGAGATACGCCCTGGTTCCTGGAACAATTGCTTTTACAGATGCACATATC
GAGGTGAACATCACGTACGCGGAATACTTCGAAATGTCCGTTCGGTTGGCAGAAGCTATGAAACGATATG
GGCTGAATACAAATCACAGAATCGTCGTATGCAGTGAAAACTCTCTTCAATTCTTTATGCCGGTGTTGGG
CGCGTTATTTATCGGAGTTGCAGTTGCGCCCGCGAACGACATTTATAATGAACGTGAATTGCTCAACAGT
ATGAACATTTCGCAGCCTACCGTAGTGTTTGTTTCCAAAAAGGGGTTGCAAAAAATTTTGAACGTGCAAA
AAAAATTACCAATAATCCAGAAAATTATTATCATGGATTCTAAAACGGATTACCAGGGATTTCAGTCGAT
GTACACGTTCGTCACATCTCATCTACCTCCCGGTTTTAATGAATACGATTTTGTACCAGAGTCCTTTGAT
CGTGACAAAACAATTGCACTGATAATGAATTCCTCTGGATCTACTGGGTTACCTAAGGGTGTGGCCCTTC
CGCATAGAACTGCCTGCGTCAGATTCTCGCATGCCAGAGATCCTATTTTTGGCAATCAAATCGTTCCGGA
TACTGCGATTTTAAGTGTTGTCCCATTCCATCACGGTTTTGGAATGTTTACTACACTCGGATATTTGATA
TGTGGATTTCGAGTCGTCTTAATGTATAGATTTGAAGAAGAGCTGTTTTTACGATCCCTTCAGGATTACA
AAATTCAAAGTGCGTTGCTAGTACCAACCCTATTTTCATTCTTCGCCAAAAGCACTCTGATTGACAAATA
CGATTTATCTAATTTACACGAAATTGCTTCTGGGGGCGCACCTCTTTCGAAAGAAGTCGGGGAAGCGGTT
GCAAAACGCTTCCATCTTCCAGGGATACGACAAGGATATGGGCTCACTGAGACTACATCAGCTATTCTGA
TTACACCCGAGGGGGATGATAAACCGGGCGCGGTCGGTAAAGTTGTTCCATTTTTTGAAGCGAAGGTTGT
GGATCTGGATACCGGGAAAACGCTGGGCGTTAATCAGAGAGGCGAATTATGTGTCAGAGGACCTATGATT
ATGTCCGGTTATGTAAACAATCCGGAAGCGACCAACGCCTTGATTGACAAGGATGGATGGCTACATTCTG
GAGACATAGCTTACTGGGACGAAGACGAACACTTCTTCATAGTTGACCGCTTGAAGTCTTTAATTAAATA
CAAAGGATATCAGGTGGCCCCCGCTGAATTGGAATCGATATTGTTACAACACCCCAACATCTTCGACGCG
GGCGTGGCAGGTCTTCCCGACGATGACGCCGGTGAACTTCCCGCCGCCGTTGTTGTTTTGGAGCACGGAA
AGACGATGACGGAAAAAGAGATCGTGGATTACGTCGCCAGTCAAGTAACAACCGCGAAAAAGTTGCGCGG
AGGAGTTGTGTTTGTGGACGAAGTACCGAAAGGTCTTACCGGAAAACTCGACGCAAGAAAAATCAGAGAG
ATCCTCATAAAGGCCAAGAAGGGCGGAAAGTCCAAATTGCTCGAGGGTGGAATCTCCAACTGATAAATCA
GGAATCTTCTTCTGCTCACACCACTGGGAAGGGGTCAGTCTGAATACCCAACTGTTCACGCAGACCTCGC
CTGTGGCAGATGCACCGAATATTCTTACAAGCTCCGTTTTAATGGCACCAGCATCAGAAGATGAAGTCAA
TGTTCTCAAAGCATTTACAGTACCTAAAAACAGGTCCCTGGCGAGCCCCTTGCAGCCTTGTAGCAGTACC
TGGGAACCTGCATCCTGTGGAAAGATGGAGGAGCAGATGACATCTTCCAGTCAAGCTCGTAAATACGTGA
ATGCATTCTCAGCCCGGTCGCTGGTCATGTGAGTCATTTCCAGCTCGAGTGATGAAAGCTGCGCACTAGT
GAGGGAGCTCATAGGCCGGCATAGACGCGTGCGTGATATCATAGGTTTAAACAGTTAAGCTTAATAAAGG
ATCTTTTATTTTCATTGGATCTGTGTGTTGGTTTTTTGTATGCGGCCGCTAGCTTGGCACTGGCCGTCGT
TTTACAACGTCGTGACTGGGAAAACCCTGGCGTTACCCAACTTAATCGCCTTGCAGCACATCCCCCTTTC
GCCAGCTGGCGTAATAGCGAAGAGGCCCGCACCGATCGCCCTTCCCAACAGTTGCGCAGCCTGAATGGCG
AATGGCGCCTGATGCGGTATTTTCTCCTTACGCATCTGTGCGGTATTTCACACCGCATATGGTGCACTCT
CAGTACAATCTGCTCTGATGCCGCATAGTTAAGCCAGCCCCGACACCCGCCAACACCCGCTGACGCGCCC
TGACGGGCTTGTCTGCTCCCGGCATCCGCTTACAGACAAGCTGTGACCGTCTCCGGGAGCTGCATGTGTC
AGAGGTTTTCACCGTCATCACCGAAACGCGCGAGACGAAAGATTGGTGTGGAAAGTCCCCAGGCTCCCCA
GCAGGCAGAAGTATGCAAAGCATGCATCTCAATTAGTCAGCAACCAGGTGTGGAAAGTCCCCAGGCTCCC
CAGCAGGCAGAAGTATGCAAAGCATGCATCTCAATTAGTCAGCAACCATAGTCCCGCCCCTAACTCCGCC
CATCCCGCCCCTAACTCCGCCCAGTTCCGCCCATTCTCCGCCCCATGGCTGACTAATTTTTTTTATTTAT
GCAGAGGCCGAGGCCGCCTCGGCCTCTGAGCTATTCCAGAAGTAGTGAGGAGGCTTTTTTGGAGGCCTAG
GCTTTTGCAAAAAGCTAGCTTGCATGCCTGCAGGTCGGCCGCCACGACCGGTGCCGCCACCATCCCCTGA
CCCACGCCCCTGACCCCTCACAAGGAGACGACCTTCCATGACCGAGTACAAGCCCACGGTGCGCCTCGCC
ACCCGCGACGACGTCCCCCGGGCCGTACGCACCCTCGCCGCCGCGTTCGCCGACTACCCCGCCACGCGCC
ACACCGTCGACCCGGACCGCCACATCGAGCGGGTCACCGAGCTGCAAGAACTCTTCCTCACGCGCGTCGG
GCTCGACATCGGCAAGGTGTGGGTCGCGGACGACGGCGCCGCGGTGGCGGTCTGGACCACGCCGGAGAGC
GTCGAAGCGGGGGCGGTGTTCGCCGAGATCGGCCCGCGCATGGCCGAGTTGAGCGGTTCCCGGCTGGCCG
CGCAGCAACAGATGGAAGGCCTCCTGGCGCCGCACCGGCCCAAGGAGCCCGCGTGGTTCCTGGCCACCGT
CGGCGTCTCGCCCGACCACCAGGGCAAGGGTCTGGGCAGCGCCGTCGTGCTCCCCGGAGTGGAGGCGGCC
GAGCGCGCCGGGGTGCCCGCCTTCCTGGAGACCTCCGCGCCCCGCAACCTCCCCTTCTACGAGCGGCTCG
GCTTCACCGTCACCGCCGACGTCGAGGTGCCCGAAGGACCGCGCACCTGGTGCATGACCCGCAAGCCCGG
TGCCTGACGCCCGCCCCACGACCCGCAGCGCCCGACCGAAAGGAGCGCACGACCCCATGGCTCCGACCGA
AGCCACCCGGGGCGGCCCCGCCGACCCCGCACCCGCCCCCGAGGCCCACCGACTCTAGAGGATCATAATC
AGCCATACCACATTTGTAGAGGTTTTACTTGCTTTAAAAAACCTCCCACACCTCCCCCTGAACCTGAAAC
ATAAAATGAATGCAATTGTTGTTGTTAACTTGTTTATTGCAGCTTATAATGGTTACAAATAAAGCAATAG
CATCACAAATTTCACAAATAAAGCATTTTTTTCACTGCAATCTCGTGATACGCCTATTTTTATAGGTTAA
TGTCATGATAATAATGGTTTCTTAGACGTCAGGTGGCACTTTTCGGGGAAATGTGCGCGGAACCCCTATT
TGTTTATTTTTCTAAATACATTCAAATATGTATCCGCTCATGAGACAATAACCCTGATAAATGCTTCAAT
AATATTGAAAAAGGAAGAGTATGAGTATTCAACATTTCCGTGTCGCCCTTATTCCCTTTTTTGCGGCATT
TTGCCTTCCTGTTTTTGCTCACCCAGAAACGCTGGTGAAAGTAAAAGATGCTGAAGATCAGTTGGGTGCA
CGAGTGGGTTACATCGAACTGGATCTCAACAGCGGTAAGATCCTTGAGAGTTTTCGCCCCGAAGAACGTT
TTCCAATGATGAGCACTTTTAAAGTTCTGCTATGTGGCGCGGTATTATCCCGTATTGACGCCGGGCAAGA
GCAACTCGGTCGCCGCATACACTATTCTCAGAATGACTTGGTTGAGTACTCACCAGTCACAGAAAAGCAT
CTTACGGATGGCATGACAGTAAGAGAATTATGCAGTGCTGCCATAACCATGAGTGATAACACTGCGGCCA
ACTTACTTCTGACAACGATCGGAGGACCGAAGGAGCTAACCGCTTTTTTGCACAACATGGGGGATCATGT
AACTCGCCTTGATCGTTGGGAACCGGAGCTGAATGAAGCCATACCAAACGACGAGCGTGACACCACGATG
CCTGTAGCAATGGCAACAACGTTGCGCAAACTATTAACTGGCGAACTACTTACTCTAGCTTCCCGGCAAC
AATTAATAGACTGGATGGAGGCGGATAAAGTTGCAGGACCACTTCTGCGCTCGGCCCTTCCGGCTGGCTG
GTTTATTGCTGATAAATCTGGAGCCGGTGAGCGTGGGTCTCGCGGTATCATTGCAGCACTGGGGCCAGAT
GGTAAGCCCTCCCGTATCGTAGTTATCTACACGACGGGGAGTCAGGCAACTATGGATGAACGAAATAGAC
AGATCGCTGAGATAGGTGCCTCACTGATTAAGCATTGGTAACTGTCAGACCAAGTTTACTCATATATACT
TTAGATTGATTTAAAACTTCATTTTTAATTTAAAAGGATCTAGGTGAAGATCCTTTTTGATAATCTCATG
ACCAAAATCCCTTAACGTGAGTTTTCGTTCCACTGAGCGTCAGACCCCGTAGAAAAGATCAAAGGATCTT
CTTGAGATCCTTTTTTTCTGCGCGTAATCTGCTGCTTGCAAACAAAAAAACCACCGCTACCAGCGGTGGT
TTTTTTGCCGGATCAAGAGCTACCAACTCTTTTTCCGAAGGTAACTGGCTTCAGCAGAGCGCAGATACCA
AATACTGTTCTTCTAGTGTAGCCGTAGTTAGGCCACCACTTCAAGAACTCTGTAGCACCGCCTACATACC
TCGCTCTGCTAATCCTGTTACCAGTGGCTGCTGCCAGTGGCGATAAGTCGTGTCTTACCGGGTTGGACTC
AAGACGATAGTTACCGGATAAGGCGCAGCGGTCGGGCTGAACGGGGGGTTCGTGCACACAGCCCAGCTTG
GAGCGAACGACCTACACCGAACTGAGATACCTACAGCGTGAGCTATGAGAAAGCGCCACGCTTCCCGAAG
GGAGAAAGGCGGACAGGTATCCGGTAAGCGGCAGGGTCGGAACAGGAGAGCGCACGAGGGAGCTTCCAGG
GGGAAACGCCTGGTATCTTTATAGTCCTGTCGGGTTTCGCCACCTCTGACTTGAGCGTCGATTTTTGTGA
TGCTCGTCAGGGGGGCGGAGCCTATGGAAAAACGCCAGCAACGCGGCCTTTTTACGGTTCCTGGCCTTTT
GCTGGCCTTTTGCTCACATGTTCTTTCCTGCGTTATCCCCTGATTCTGTGGATAACCGTATTACCGCCTT
TGAGTGAGCTGATACCGCTCGCCGCAGCCGAACGACCGAGCGCAGCGAGTCAGTGAGCGAGGAAGCGGAA
GAGCGCCCAATACGCAAACCGCCTCTCCCCGCGCGTTGGCCGATTCATTAATGCAGCTGGCACGACAGGT
TTCCCGACTGGAAAGCGGGCAGTGAGCGCAACGCAATTAATGTGAGTTAGCTCACTCATTAGGCACCCCA
GGCTTTACACTTTATGCTTCCGGCTCGTATGTTGTGTGGAATTGTGAGCGGATAACAATTTCACACAGGA
AACAGCTATGACATGATTACGAATTGCAACGATTTAGGTGACACTATAGAAGAGAAGGAATTAATACGAC
TCACTATAGGGAGAGAGAGAGAATTACCCTCACT
Features (pLannotate 1.2.2; 23 found; start..end, strand, type, name):
     98..401     +  enhancer       CMV enhancer: human cytomegalovirus immediate early enhancer
    402..605     +  promoter       CMV promoter: human cytomegalovirus (CMV) immediate early promoter
    630..2279    +  CDS            luciferase: firefly luciferase; luc
   2287..2619    +  CDS            MYB (fragment): MYB_HUMAN - Experimental evidence at protein level: Swiss-Prot protein existence level 1. Transcriptional activator; DNA-binding protein that specifically recognize the sequence 5'-YAAC[GT]G-3'. Plays an important role in the control of proliferation and differentiation of hematopoietic progenitor cells. From Homo sapiens (Human).
   2735..2769    +  polyA_signal   poly(A) signal (fragment): synthetic polyadenylation signal
   2788..2942    +  CDS            lacZα (fragment): LacZα fragment of β-galactosidase; lacZ fragment
   2948..3047    -  misc_feature   bom (fragment): basis of mobility region from pBR322
   3149..3184    -  CDS            rop (fragment): Rop protein, which maintains plasmids at low copy number; rop
   3195..3511    +  promoter       SV40 promoter: SV40 enhancer and early promoter
   3517..3537    -  misc_feature   MCS (fragment): pUC18/19 multiple cloning site
   3608..4207    +  CDS            PuroR: puromycin N-acetyltransferase; pac from Streptomyces alboniger; confers resistance to puromycin
   4257..4322    +  CDS            dmpM (fragment): DMPM_STRAD - Protein inferred from homology: Swiss-Prot protein existence level 3. From Streptomyces alboniger.
   4331..4414    +  CDS            large T antigen (fragment): large T antigen from SV40 (simian virus 40)
   4437..4518    +  polyA_signal   SV40 poly(A) signal: SV40 polyadenylation signal
   4606..4710    +  promoter       AmpR promoter: bla
   4711..5571    +  CDS            AmpR: β-lactamase; bla; confers resistance to ampicillin, carbenicillin, and related antibiotics
   5742..6330    +  rep_origin     ori: high-copy-number ColE1/pMB1/pBR322/pUC origin of replication
   6513..6605    +  CDS            lacI (fragment): lac repressor; lacI; The lac repressor binds to the lac operator to inhibit transcription in E. coli. This inhibition can be relieved by adding lactose or isopropyl-β-D-thiogalactopyranoside (IPTG).
   6618..6639    +  protein_bind   CAP binding site: CAP binding activates transcription in the presence of cAMP. E. coli catabolite activator protein
   6654..6684    +  promoter       lac promoter: promoter for the E. coli lac operon
   6692..6708    +  protein_bind   lac operator: The lac repressor binds to the lac operator to inhibit transcription in E. coli. This inhibition can be relieved by adding lactose or isopropyl-β-D-thiogalactopyranoside (IPTG). lac repressor encoded by lacI
   6752..6770    +  promoter       SP6 promoter: promoter for bacteriophage SP6 RNA polymerase
   6782..6800    +  promoter       T7 promoter: promoter for bacteriophage T7 RNA polymerase
