[The description below was written by a language model from this plasmid's Addgene catalogue record and pLannotate feature annotations shown in this document.]
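Description:
pmiR-report-MYB-mut is a mammalian firefly luciferase reporter plasmid built on the pmiR-report backbone, carrying a fragment of human MYB in which the adenosines at m6A modification sites have been changed to thymidines. In the sequenced 6.8 kb plasmid, the CMV immediate-early enhancer and promoter drive the firefly luciferase coding sequence. A roughly 330 bp segment matching the MYB coding region sits immediately downstream of luciferase and upstream of a synthetic polyadenylation signal. In this arrangement the MYB sequence is transcribed as part of the luciferase mRNA, apparently in the 3' untranslated position typical of this reporter backbone. The record does not state explicitly whether it is untranslated or fused in frame. Either way, luciferase output reports how the MYB segment influences transcript stability or translation.

A second mammalian cassette places the puromycin N-acetyltransferase gene under the SV40 enhancer/early promoter with an SV40 poly(A) signal, allowing puromycin selection of transfected cells. In E. coli the plasmid is maintained through a high-copy ColE1/pUC-type origin and selected with ampicillin via β-lactamase. The remaining annotations are short backbone remnants with no evident role in the reporter function. They include fragments of lacZα, lacI, rop and bom, lac promoter/operator elements, and SP6 and T7 promoters.

The A-to-T substitutions remove the methylatable sites, so this construct would logically serve as the m6A-deficient control for a reporter carrying the unmutated MYB sequence. The associated work concerns METTL14-dependent mRNA m6A modification in hematopoietic differentiation and leukemogenesis. This suggests use in luciferase assays testing whether regulation of MYB depends on these m6A sites.
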