Addgene plasmid #141115: pmiR-report-MYB-mut
Purpose: Reporter plasmid of mutant MYB in mammalian cells.
Depositing lab: Jianjun Chen. Depositing organization: University of Cincinnati. Publication: METTL14 Inhibits Hematopoietic Stem/Progenitor Differentiation and Promotes Leukemogenesis via mRNA m(6)A Modification. Weng H, Huang H, Wu H, Qin X, Zhao BS, Dong L, Shi H, Skibbe J, Shen C, Hu C, Sheng Y, Wang Y, Wunderlich M, Zhang B, Dore LC, Su R, Deng X, Ferchen K, Li C, Sun M, Lu Z, Jiang X, Marcucci G, Mulloy JC, Yang J, Qian Z, Wei M, He C, Chen J. Cell Stem Cell. 2018 Feb 1;22(2):191-205.e9. doi: 10.1016/j.stem.2017.11.016. Epub 2017 Dec 28. PubMed 29290617.
Backbone
  Vector backbone: pmiR-report
  Vector type: Mammalian Expression, Luciferase
Growth in bacteria
  Bacterial resistance: Ampicillin, 100 μg/mL
  Growth temperature: 37°C
  Growth strain: NEB Stable
  Copy number: Unknown
Gene/Insert
  Gene/Insert name: MYB
  Species: H. sapiens (human)
  Mutation: A to T mutations at m6A sites
  Entrez Gene: MYB (a.k.a. Cmyb, c-myb, c-myb_CDS, efg)
Terms and licenses: Academic/Nonprofit Terms; Industry Terms: Not Available to Industry
How to cite: pmiR-report-MYB-mut was a gift from Jianjun Chen (Addgene plasmid # 141115 ; http://n2t.net/addgene:141115 ; RRID:Addgene_141115)
