>Addgene plasmid #141115 | pmiR-report-MYB-mut | depositor partial sequence | sequence record 292139 | MYB reporter with mutations at m6A sites
ATCGTATGTCCGCTCGAGGGTGGAATCTCCAACTGATAAATCAGGAATCTTCTTCTGCTCACACCACTGG
GAAGGGGTCAGTCTGAATACCCAACTGTTCACGCAGACCTCGCCTGTGGCAGATGCACCGAATATTCTTA
CAAGCTCCGTTTTAATGGCACCAGCATCAGAAGATGAAGTCAATGTTCTCAAAGCATTTACAGTACCTAA
AAACAGGTCCCTGGCGAGCCCCTTGCAGCCTTGTAGCAGTACCTGGGAACCTGCATCCTGTGGAAAGATG
GAGGAGCAGATGACATCTTCCAGTCAAGCTCGTAAATACGTGAATGCATTCTCAGCCCGGTCGCTGGTCA
TGTGAGTCATTTCCAGCTCGAGCGCATAGACGTATGT
